Addgene plasmid #10976: pFLAG/HA-MOV10
Depositing lab: Thomas Tuschl. Depositing organization: Rockefeller University. Publication: Identification of novel argonaute-associated proteins. Meister G, Landthaler M, Peters L, Chen PY, Urlaub H, Luhrmann R, Tuschl T. Curr Biol. 2005 Dec 6;15(23):2149-55. doi: 10.1016/j.cub.2005.10.048. Epub 2005 Nov 10. PubMed 16289642.
Backbone
  Vector backbone: N/A
  Backbone size w/o insert (bp): 5224
  Vector type: Mammalian Expression
  Selectable markers: Puromycin
Growth in bacteria
  Bacterial resistance: Ampicillin, 100 μg/mL
  Growth temperature: 37°C
  Growth strain: DH5alpha
  Copy number: High Copy
Gene/Insert
  Gene/Insert name: MOV10
  Species: H. sapiens (human)
  Insert size (bp): 3012
  GenBank ID: NP_066014
  Entrez Gene: MOV10 (a.k.a. fSAP113, gb110)
  Tag / fusion protein: FLAG (N terminal on insert); HA (N terminal on insert)
  Cloning method: Gateway Cloning; 5′ cloning site attR1 (not destroyed); 3′ cloning site attR2 (not destroyed)
  Sequencing primers: 5′ T7
Terms and licenses: Academic/Nonprofit Terms; Industry Terms: Not Available to Industry
How to cite: pFLAG/HA-MOV10 was a gift from Thomas Tuschl (Addgene plasmid # 10976 ; http://n2t.net/addgene:10976 ; RRID:Addgene_10976)
