[The description below was written by a language model from this plasmid's Addgene catalogue record and pLannotate feature annotations shown in this document.]
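Description:
pFLAG/HA-MOV10 is a mammalian expression plasmid encoding human MOV10 with tandem N-terminal FLAG and HA epitope tags. The catalogue does not name the backbone, giving only a size of about 5.2 kb without the roughly 3 kb insert. It is propagated in E. coli as a high-copy plasmid through a ColE1/pUC-type origin with ampicillin resistance (AmpR under its own bla promoter). Remnants of a lac promoter/operator region and a pBR322 bom fragment are also annotated in the bacterial portion.

Expression is driven by the human CMV immediate early enhancer and promoter. A T7 promoter lies just downstream and serves as the listed sequencing primer site. A FLAG fragment is annotated ahead of the MOV10 coding sequence; the HA tag listed in the catalogue is not picked up by the annotation. The insert was introduced by Gateway cloning. The catalogue lists attR1 and attR2 as the cloning sites, whereas the full sequenced record (8,425 nt) shows attB1 and attB2 flanking the ORF, as expected after an LR reaction. The second, shorter record (8,336 nt) has the same overall layout but no annotated att sites. A V5 tag sequence is annotated downstream of the insert; the record does not indicate whether it is translated as part of the protein.

After the ORF come a chimeric intron, an EMCV IRES and the puromycin N-acetyltransferase gene, ending in SV40 polyadenylation signals. MOV10 and the puromycin marker are therefore encoded on one bicistronic transcript, so drug selection enriches for cells expressing the tagged protein. The associated publication concerns identification of Argonaute-associated proteins, which fits use of the tags for detection and affinity purification of MOV10 complexes.
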