Features (pLannotate 1.2.2; 23 found; start..end, strand, type, name):
     28..80      -  misc_feature   bom (fragment): basis of mobility region from pBR322
    235..614     +  enhancer       CMV enhancer: human cytomegalovirus immediate early enhancer
    615..818     +  promoter       CMV promoter: human cytomegalovirus (CMV) immediate early promoter
    814..847     +  LTR            5' LTR (truncated) (fragment): truncated 5' long terminal repeat (LTR) from HIV-1
    863..881     +  promoter       T7 promoter: promoter for bacteriophage T7 RNA polymerase
    958..978     +  CDS            FLAG (fragment): FLAG® epitope tag, followed by an enterokinase cleavage site
   1021..1045    +  protein_bind   attB1: mutant version of attB; recombination site for the Gateway® BP reaction BP Clonase™
   1072..4080    +  CDS            MOV10: MOV10_HUMAN - Also known as KIAA1631. Experimental evidence at protein level: Swiss-Prot protein existence level 1. (Microbial infection) Required for RNA-directed transcription and replication of the human hepatitis delta virus (HDV). Interacts with small capped HDV RNAs derived from genomic hairpin structures that mark the initiation sites of RNA-dependent HDV RNA transcription. From Homo sapiens (Human).
   4107..4131    -  protein_bind   attB2: mutant version of attB; recombination site for the Gateway® BP reaction BP Clonase™
   4184..4225    +  CDS            V5 tag: epitope tag from simian virus 5
   4306..4535    +  intron         chimeric intron: chimera between introns from adenovirus and immunoglobulin heavy chain genes
   4718..5180    +  misc_feature   IRES: internal ribosome entry site (IRES) of the encephalomyocarditis virus (EMCV)
   5213..5812    +  CDS            PuroR: puromycin N-acetyltransferase; pac from Streptomyces alboniger; confers resistance to puromycin
   5939..6023    +  CDS            large T antigen (fragment): large T antigen from SV40 (simian virus 40)
   6046..6167    +  polyA_signal   SV40 poly(A) signal: SV40 polyadenylation signal
   6177..6228    +  polyA_signal   SV40 poly(A) signal (fragment): SV40 polyadenylation signal
   6292..6308    -  protein_bind   lac operator: The lac repressor binds to the lac operator to inhibit transcription in E. coli. This inhibition can be relieved by adding lactose or isopropyl-β-D-thiogalactopyranoside (IPTG). lac repressor encoded by lacI
   6316..6346    -  promoter       lac promoter: promoter for the E. coli lac operon
   6361..6382    -  protein_bind   CAP binding site: CAP binding activates transcription in the presence of cAMP. E. coli catabolite activator protein
   6395..6487    -  CDS            lacI (fragment): lac repressor; lacI; The lac repressor binds to the lac operator to inhibit transcription in E. coli. This inhibition can be relieved by adding lactose or isopropyl-β-D-thiogalactopyranoside (IPTG).
   6670..7258    -  rep_origin     ori: high-copy-number ColE1/pMB1/pBR322/pUC origin of replication
   7429..8289    -  CDS            AmpR: β-lactamase; bla; confers resistance to ampicillin, carbenicillin, and related antibiotics
   8290..8394    -  promoter       AmpR promoter: bla
>Addgene plasmid #10976 | pFLAG/HA-MOV10 | addgene full sequence | sequence record 261132 | Addgene NGS Result
GACGGATCGGGAGATCTCCCGATCCCCTATGGTGCACTCTCAGTACAATCTGCTCTGATGCCGCATAGTT
AAGCCAGTATCTGCTCCCTGCTTGTGTGTTGGAGGTCGCTGAGTAGTGCGCGAGCAAAATTTAAGCTACA
ACAAGGCAAGGCTTGACCGACAATTGCATGAAGAATCTGCTTAGGGTTAGGCGTTTTGCGCTGCTTCGCG
ATGTACGGGCCAGATATACGCGTTGACATTGATTATTGACTAGTTATTAATAGTAATCAATTACGGGGTC
ATTAGTTCATAGCCCATATATGGAGTTCCGCGTTACATAACTTACGGTAAATGGCCCGCCTGGCTGACCG
CCCAACGACCCCCGCCCATTGACGTCAATAATGACGTATGTTCCCATAGTAACGCCAATAGGGACTTTCC
ATTGACGTCAATGGGTGGAGTATTTACGGTAAACTGCCCACTTGGCAGTACATCAAGTGTATCATATGCC
AAGTACGCCCCCTATTGACGTCAATGACGGTAAATGGCCCGCCTGGCATTATGCCCAGTACATGACCTTA
TGGGACTTTCCTACTTGGCAGTACATCTACGTATTAGTCATCGCTATTACCATGGTGATGCGGTTTTGGC
AGTACATCAATGGGCGTGGATAGCGGTTTGACTCACGGGGATTTCCAAGTCTCCACCCCATTGACGTCAA
TGGGAGTTTGTTTTGGCACCAAAATCAACGGGACTTTCCAAAATGTCGTAACAACTCCGCCCCATTGACG
CAAATGGGCGGTAGGCGTGTACGGTGGGAGGTCTATATAAGCAGAGCTCTCTGGCTAACTAGAGAACCCA
CTGCTTACTGGCTTATCGAAATTAATACGACTCACTATAGGGAGACCCAAGCTTGGTACCGAGCTCGGAT
CGATCCATCGATAGTGTGGTGGAATTCTGATCGCCGCCGCCATGGACTACAAGGACGACGATGACAAGTA
CCCTTATGACGTGCCCGATTACGCTTTGAACCAGATATCAACAAGTTTGTACAAAAAAGCAGGCTCCACC
ATGGGAACCAATTCAGTCGACATGCCCAGTAAGTTCAGCTGCCGGCAGCTCCGGGAGGCGGGCCAGTGTT
TCGAGAGTTTCCTGGTCGTTCGGGGACTGGACATGGAGACAGATCGCGAGCGGCTGCGGACCATTTATAA
CCGCGACTTCAAGATCAGCTTTGGGACCCCCGCCCCTGGCTTCTCCTCCATGCTGTATGGAATGAAGATT
GCAAATCTGGCCTACGTCACCAAGACTCGGGTCAGGTTCTTCAGACTCGACCGCTGGGCCGACGTGCGGT
TCCCAGAAAAGAGGAGAATGAAGCTGGGGTCAGATATCAGCAAACACCACAAGTCACTGCTAGCCAAGAT
CTTTTATGACAGGGCTGAGTATCTTCATGGGAAACATGGTGTGGATGTGGAAGTCCAGGGGCCCCATGAA
GCCCGAGATGGGCAGCTCCTTATCCGCCTGGATTTGAACCGCAAAGAGGTGCTGACCCTGAGGCTTCGGA
ATGGCGGAACCCAGTCTGTTACCCTCACTCACCTCTTCCCACTCTGCCGGACACCCCAGTTTGCTTTCTA
CAATGAAGACCAGGAGTTGCCCTGTCCACTGGGCCCCGGTGAATGCTATGAACTCCATGTCCATTGTAAG
ACCAGCTTTGTGGGCTACTTCCCAGCCACAGTGCTCTGGGAGCTGCTGGGACCTGGGGAGTCGGGTTCAG
AAGGAGCCGGCACATTCTACATTGCCCGCTTCTTGGCTGCCGTCGCCCACAGCCCCCTGGCTGCACAGCT
GAAGCCCATGACTCCCTTCAAGCGGACCCGGATCACCGGAAACCCTGTGGTGACCAATCGGATAGAGGAA
GGAGAGAGACCTGACCGCGCTAAGGGCTATGACCTGGAGTTAAGTATGGCGCTGGGGACATACTACCCAC
CTCCCCGCCTCAGGCAGCTGCTCCCCATGCTTCTTCAGGGAACAAGTATCTTCACTGCCCCTAAGGAGAT
CGCAGAGATCAAGGCCCAGCTGGAGACAGCCCTGAAGTGGAGGAACTATGAGGTGAAGCTGCGGCTGCTG
CTGCACCTGGAGGAACTGCAGATGGAGCATGATATCCGGCACTATGACCTGGAGTCGGTGCCCATGACCT
GGGACCCTGTGGACCAGAACCCCAGGCTGCTCACGCTGGAGGTTCCTGGAGTGACTGAGAGCCGCCCCTC
AGTGCTACGGGGCGACCACCTGTTTGCCCTTTTGTCCTCGGAGACACACCAGGAGGACCCCATCACATAT
AAGGGCTTTGTGCACAAGGTGGAATTGGACCGTGTCAAGCTGAGCTTTTCCATGAGCCTCCTGAGCCGCT
TTGTGGATGGGCTGACCTTCAAGGTGAACTTTACCTTCAACCGCCAGCCGCTGCGAGTCCAGCACCGTGC
CCTGGAGCTGACAGGGCGCTGGCTGCTGTGGCCCATGCTCTTTCCTGTGGCACCTCGGGACGTCCCGCTG
CTGCCCTCAGATGTGAAACTCAAGCTGTACGACCGGAGTCTGGAGTCAAACCCAGAGCAGCTGCAGGCCA
TGAGGCACATTGTTACGGGCACCACCCGTCCAGCCCCCTACATCATCTTTGGGCCTCCAGGCACCGGCAA
GACTGTCACGTTAGTGGAGGCAATTAAGCAGGTGGTGAAGCACTTGCCCAAAGCCCACATCTTGGCCTGC
GCTCCATCCAACTCAGGGGCTGACCTACTCTGTCAAAGGCTCCGGGTCCACCTTCCTAGCTCCATCTACC
GCCTCCTGGCCCCCAGCAGGGACATCCGCATGGTACCTGAGGACATCAAGCCCTGCTGCAACTGGGACGC
AAAGAAGGGGGAGTATGTATTTCCCGCCAAGAAGAAGCTGCAGGAATACCGGGTCTTAATTACCACCCTC
ATCACTGCCGGCAGGTTGGTCTCGGCCCAGTTTCCCATTGATCACTTCACACACATCTTCATCGATGAGG
CTGGCCACTGCATGGAGCCTGAGAGTCTGGTAGCTATAGCAGGGCTGATGGAAGTAAAGGAAACAGGTGA
TCCAGGAGGGCAGCTGGTGCTGGCAGGAGACCCTCGGCAGCTGGGGCCTGTGCTGCGTTCCCCACTGACC
CAGAAGCATGGACTGGGATACTCACTGCTGGAGCGGCTGCTCACCTACAACTCCCTGTACAAGAAGGGCC
CTGATGGCTATGACCCCCAGTTCATAACCAAGCTGCTCCGCAACTACAGGTCTCATCCCACCATCCTGGA
CATTCCTAACCAGCTCTATTATGAAGGGGAGCTGCAGGCCTGTGCTGATGTCGTGGATCGAGAACGCTTC
TGCCGCTGGGCGGGCCTACCTCGACAGGGCTTTCCCATCATCTTTCACGGCGTAATGGGCAAAGATGAGC
GTGAAGGCAACAGCCCATCCTTCTTCAACCCTGAAGAGGCTGCCACAGTGACTTCCTACCTGAAGCTGCT
CCTGGCCCCCTCCTCCAAGAAGGGCAAAGCTCGCCTGAGCCCTCGAAGTGTGGGCGTCATCTCCCCGTAC
CGGAAACAGGTGGAGAAAATCCGTTACTGCATCACCAAACTTGACAGGGAGCTTCGAGGACTGGATGACA
TCAAGGACTTGAAGGTGGGTTCAGTAGAAGAATTCCAAGGCCAAGAACGAAGCGTCATCCTCATCTCCAC
CGTGCGAAGCAGCCAGAGCTTTGTGCAGCTGGATCTGGACTTTAATCTGGGTTTCCTTAAGAACCCCAAG
AGGTTCAATGTAGCTGTGACCCGGGCCAAGGCCCTGCTCATCATCGTGGGGAACCCCCTTCTCCTGGGCC
ATGACCCTGACTGGAAAGTATTCCTGGAGTTCTGTAAAGAAAACGGAGGGTATACCGGGTGTCCCTTCCC
TGCCAAACTGGACCTGCAACAGGGACAGAATTTACTGCAAGGTCTGAGCAAGCTCAGCCCCTCTACCTCA
GGGCCCCACAGCCATGACTACCTCCCCCAGGAGCGGGAGGGTGAAGGGGGCCTGTCTCTGCAAGTGGAGC
CAGAGTGGAGGAATGAGCTCTGAGCGGCCGCACTCGAGATATCTAGACCCAGCTTTCTTGTACAAAGTGG
TTGATATCCAGCACAGTGGCGGCCGCTCAAGTCTAGAGGGCCCGCGGTTCGAAGGTAAGCCTATCCCTAA
CCCTCTCCTCGGTCTCGATTCTACGCGTACCTGATCCGCGGCCGCATAGATAACTGATCCAGTGTGCTGG
AATTAATTCGCTGTCTGCGAGGGCCAGCTGTTGGGGTGAGTACTCCCTCTCAAAAGCGGGCATGACTTCT
GCGCTAAGATTGTCAGTTTCCAAAAACGAGGAGGATTTGATATTCACCTGGCCCGCGGTGATGCCTTTGA
GGGTGGCCGCGTCCATCTGGTCAGAAAAGACAATCTTTTTGTTGTCAAGCTTGAGGTGTGGCAGGCTTGA
GATCTGGCCATACACTTGAGTGACAATGACATCCACTTTGCCTTTCTCTCCACAGGTGTCCACTCCCAGG
TCCAACTGCAGGTCGAGCATGCATCTAGGGCGGCCAATTCCGCCCCTCTCCCCCCCCCCCTCTCCCTCCC
CCCCCCCTAACGTTACTGGCCGAAGCCGCTTGGAATAAGGCCGGTGTGCGTTTGTCTATATGTTATTTTC
CACCATATTGCCGTCTTTTGGCAATGTGAGGGCCCGGAAACCTGGCCCTGTCTTCTTGACGAGCATTCCT
AGGGGTCTTTCCCCTCTCGCCAAAGGAATGCAAGGTCTGTTGAATGTCGTGAAGGAAGCAGTTCCTCTGG
AAGCTTCTTGAAGACAAACAACGTCTGTAGCGACCCTTTGCAGGCAGCGGAACCCCCCACCTGGCGACAG
GTGCCTCTGCGGCCAAAAGCCACGTGTATAAGATACACCTGCAAAGGCGGCACAACCCCAGTGCCACGTT
GTGAGTTGGATAGTTGTGGAAAGAGTCAAATGGCTCTCCTCAAGCGTATTCAACAAGGGGCTGAAGGATG
CCCAGAAGGTACCCCATTGTATGGGATCTGATCTGGGGCCTCGGTGCACATGCTTTACATGTGTTTAGTC
GAGGTTAAAAAAACGTCTAGGCCCCCCGAACCACGGGGACGTGGTTTTCCTTTGAAAAACACGATGATAA
GCTTGCCACAACCCACAAGGAGACGACCTTCCATGACCGAGTACAAGCCCACGGTGCGCCTCGCCACCCG
CGACGACGTCCCCCGGGCCGTACGCACCCTCGCCGCCGCGTTCGCCGACTACCCCGCCACGCGCCACACC
GTCGACCCGGACCGCCACATCGAGCGGGTCACCGAGCTGCAAGAACTCTTCCTCACGCGCGTCGGGCTCG
ACATCGGCAAGGTGTGGGTCGCGGACGACGGCGCCGCGGTGGCGGTCTGGACCACGCCGGAGAGCGTCGA
AGCGGGGGCGGTGTTCGCCGAGATCGGCCCGCGCATGGCCGAGTTGAGCGGTTCCCGGCTGGCCGCGCAG
CAACAGATGGAAGGCCTCCTGGCGCCGCACCGGCCCAAGGAGCCCGCGTGGTTCCTGGCCACCGTCGGCG
TCTCGCCCGACCACCAGGGCAAGGGTCTGGGCAGCGCCGTCGTGCTCCCCGGAGTGGAGGCGGCCGAGCG
CGCCGGGGTGCCCGCCTTCCTGGAGACCTCCGCGCCCCGCAACCTCCCCTTCTACGAGCGGCTCGGCTTC
ACCGTCACCGCCGACGTCGAGGTGCCCGAAGGACCGCGCACCTGGTGCATGACCCGCAAGCCCGGTGCCT
GACGCCCGCCCCACGACCCGCAGCGCCCGACCGAAAGGAGCGCACGACCCCATGGCTCCGACCGAAGCCA
CCCGGGGCGGCCCCGCCGACCCCGCACCCGCCCCCGAGGCCCACCGACTCTAGATAACTGATCATAATCA
GCCATACCACATTTGTAGAGGTTTTACTTGCTTTAAAAAACCTCCCACACCTCCCCCTGAACCTGAAACA
TAAAATGAATGCAATTGTTGTTGTTAACTTGTTTATTGCAGCTTATAATGGTTACAAATAAAGCAATAGC
ATCACAAATTTCACAAATAAAGCATTTTTTTCACTGCATTCTAGTTGTGGTTTGTCCAAACTCATCAATG
TATCTTAACGCTCGAGTGCATTCTAGTTGTGGTTTGTCCAAACTCATCAATGTATCTTATCATGTCTGTA
TACCGTCGACCTCTAGCTAGAGCTTGGCGTAATCATGGTCATAGCTGTTTCCTGTGTGAAATTGTTATCC
GCTCACAATTCCACACAACATACGAGCCGGAAGCATAAAGTGTAAAGCCTGGGGTGCCTAATGAGTGAGC
TAACTCACATTAATTGCGTTGCGCTCACTGCCCGCTTTCCAGTCGGGAAACCTGTCGTGCCAGCTGCATT
AATGAATCGGCCAACGCGCGGGGAGAGGCGGTTTGCGTATTGGGCGCTCTTCCGCTTCCTCGCTCACTGA
CTCGCTGCGCTCGGTCGTTCGGCTGCGGCGAGCGGTATCAGCTCACTCAAAGGCGGTAATACGGTTATCC
ACAGAATCAGGGGATAACGCAGGAAAGAACATGTGAGCAAAAGGCCAGCAAAAGGCCAGGAACCGTAAAA
AGGCCGCGTTGCTGGCGTTTTTCCATAGGCTCCGCCCCCCTGACGAGCATCACAAAAATCGACGCTCAAG
TCAGAGGTGGCGAAACCCGACAGGACTATAAAGATACCAGGCGTTTCCCCCTGGAAGCTCCCTCGTGCGC
TCTCCTGTTCCGACCCTGCCGCTTACCGGATACCTGTCCGCCTTTCTCCCTTCGGGAAGCGTGGCGCTTT
CTCATAGCTCACGCTGTAGGTATCTCAGTTCGGTGTAGGTCGTTCGCTCCAAGCTGGGCTGTGTGCACGA
ACCCCCCGTTCAGCCCGACCGCTGCGCCTTATCCGGTAACTATCGTCTTGAGTCCAACCCGGTAAGACAC
GACTTATCGCCACTGGCAGCAGCCACTGGTAACAGGATTAGCAGAGCGAGGTATGTAGGCGGTGCTACAG
AGTTCTTGAAGTGGTGGCCTAACTACGGCTACACTAGAAGAACAGTATTTGGTATCTGCGCTCTGCTGAA
GCCAGTTACCTTCGGAAAAAGAGTTGGTAGCTCTTGATCCGGCAAACAAACCACCGCTGGTAGCGGTGGT
TTTTTTGTTTGCAAGCAGCAGATTACGCGCAGAAAAAAAGGATCTCAAGAAGATCCTTTGATCTTTTCTA
CGGGGTCTGACGCTCAGTGGAACGAAAACTCACGTTAAGGGATTTTGGTCATGAGATTATCAAAAAGGAT
CTTCACCTAGATCCTTTTAAATTAAAAATGAAGTTTTAAATCAATCTAAAGTATATATGAGTAAACTTGG
TCTGACAGTTACCAATGCTTAATCAGTGAGGCACCTATCTCAGCGATCTGTCTATTTCGTTCATCCATAG
TTGCCTGACTCCCCGTCGTGTAGATAACTACGATACGGGAGGGCTTACCATCTGGCCCCAGTGCTGCAAT
GATACCGCGAGACCCACGCTCACCGGCTCCAGATTTATCAGCAATAAACCAGCCAGCCGGAAGGGCCGAG
CGCAGAAGTGGTCCTGCAACTTTATCCGCCTCCATCCAGTCTATTAATTGTTGCCGGGAAGCTAGAGTAA
GTAGTTCGCCAGTTAATAGTTTGCGCAACGTTGTTGCCATTGCTACAGGCATCGTGGTGTCACGCTCGTC
GTTTGGTATGGCTTCATTCAGCTCCGGTTCCCAACGATCAAGGCGAGTTACATGATCCCCCATGTTGTGC
AAAAAAGCGGTTAGCTCCTTCGGTCCTCCGATCGTTGTCAGAAGTAAGTTGGCCGCAGTGTTATCACTCA
TGGTTATGGCAGCACTGCATAATTCTCTTACTGTCATGCCATCCGTAAGATGCTTTTCTGTGACTGGTGA
GTACTCAACCAAGTCATTCTGAGAATAGTGTATGCGGCGACCGAGTTGCTCTTGCCCGGCGTCAATACGG
GATAATACCGCGCCACATAGCAGAACTTTAAAAGTGCTCATCATTGGAAAACGTTCTTCGGGGCGAAAAC
TCTCAAGGATCTTACCGCTGTTGAGATCCAGTTCGATGTAACCCACTCGTGCACCCAACTGATCTTCAGC
ATCTTTTACTTTCACCAGCGTTTCTGGGTGAGCAAAAACAGGAAGGCAAAATGCCGCAAAAAAGGGAATA
AGGGCGACACGGAAATGTTGAATACTCATACTCTTCCTTTTTCAATATTATTGAAGCATTTATCAGGGTT
ATTGTCTCATGAGCGGATACATATTTGAATGTATTTAGAAAAATAAACAAATAGGGGTTCCGCGCACATT
TCCCCGAAAAGTGCCACCTGACGTC
