Features (pLannotate 1.2.2; 21 found; start..end, strand, type, name):
     36..80      -  misc_feature   bom (fragment): basis of mobility region from pBR322
    235..614     +  enhancer       CMV enhancer: human cytomegalovirus immediate early enhancer
    615..818     +  promoter       CMV promoter: human cytomegalovirus (CMV) immediate early promoter
    814..847     +  LTR            5' LTR (truncated) (fragment): truncated 5' long terminal repeat (LTR) from HIV-1
    863..881     +  promoter       T7 promoter: promoter for bacteriophage T7 RNA polymerase
    958..978     +  CDS            FLAG (fragment): FLAG® epitope tag, followed by an enterokinase cleavage site
   1029..4037    +  CDS            MOV10: MOV10_HUMAN - Also known as KIAA1631. Experimental evidence at protein level: Swiss-Prot protein existence level 1. (Microbial infection) Required for RNA-directed transcription and replication of the human hepatitis delta virus (HDV). Interacts with small capped HDV RNAs derived from genomic hairpin structures that mark the initiation sites of RNA-dependent HDV RNA transcription. From Homo sapiens (Human).
   4108..4149    +  CDS            V5 tag: epitope tag from simian virus 5
   4230..4459    +  intron         chimeric intron: chimera between introns from adenovirus and immunoglobulin heavy chain genes
   4628..5090    +  misc_feature   IRES: internal ribosome entry site (IRES) of the encephalomyocarditis virus (EMCV)
   5123..5722    +  CDS            PuroR: puromycin N-acetyltransferase; pac from Streptomyces; confers resistance to puromycin
   5849..5933    +  CDS            large T antigen (fragment): large T antigen from SV40 (simian virus 40)
   5956..6077    +  polyA_signal   SV40 poly(A) signal: SV40 polyadenylation signal
   6088..6139    +  polyA_signal   SV40 poly(A) signal (fragment): SV40 polyadenylation signal
   6203..6219    -  protein_bind   lac operator: The lac repressor binds to the lac operator to inhibit transcription in E. coli. This inhibition can be relieved by adding lactose or isopropyl-β-D-thiogalactopyranoside (IPTG). lac repressor encoded by lacI
   6227..6257    -  promoter       lac promoter: promoter for the E. coli lac operon
   6272..6293    -  protein_bind   CAP binding site: CAP binding activates transcription in the presence of cAMP. E. coli catabolite activator protein
   6306..6398    -  CDS            lacI (fragment): lac repressor; lacI; The lac repressor binds to the lac operator to inhibit transcription in E. coli. This inhibition can be relieved by adding lactose or isopropyl-β-D-thiogalactopyranoside (IPTG).
   6581..7169    -  rep_origin     ori: high-copy-number ColE1/pMB1/pBR322/pUC origin of replication
   7340..8200    -  CDS            AmpR: β-lactamase; bla; confers resistance to ampicillin, carbenicillin, and related antibiotics
   8201..8305    -  promoter       AmpR promoter: bla
>Addgene plasmid #10976 | pFLAG/HA-MOV10 | analyzer sequence | sequence record 6821
GACGGATCGGGAGATCTCCCGATCCCCTATGGTCGACTCTCAGTACAATCTGCTCTGATGCCGCATAGTT
AAGCCAGTATCTGCTCCCTGCTTGTGTGTTGGAGGTCGCTGAGTAGTGCGCGAGCAAAATTTAAGCTACA
ACAAGGCAAGGCTTGACCGACAATTGCATGAAGAATCTGCTTAGGGTTAGGCGTTTTGCGCTGCTTCGCG
ATGTACGGGCCAGATATACGCGTTGACATTGATTATTGACTAGTTATTAATAGTAATCAATTACGGGGTC
ATTAGTTCATAGCCCATATATGGAGTTCCGCGTTACATAACTTACGGTAAATGGCCCGCCTGGCTGACCG
CCCAACGACCCCCGCCCATTGACGTCAATAATGACGTATGTTCCCATAGTAACGCCAATAGGGACTTTCC
ATTGACGTCAATGGGTGGACTATTTACGGTAAACTGCCCACTTGGCAGTACATCAAGTGTATCATATGCC
AAGTACGCCCCCTATTGACGTCAATGACGGTAAATGGCCCGCCTGGCATTATGCCCAGTACATGACCTTA
TGGGACTTTCCTACTTGGCAGTACATCTACGTATTAGTCATCGCTATTACCATGGTGATGCGGTTTTGGC
AGTACATCAATGGGCGTGGATAGCGGTTTGACTCACGGGGATTTCCAAGTCTCCACCCCATTGACGTCAA
TGGGAGTTTGTTTTGGCACCAAAATCAACGGGACTTTCCAAAATGTCGTAACAACTCCGCCCCATTGACG
CAAATGGGCGGTAGGCGTGTACGGTGGGAGGTCTATATAAGCAGAGCTCTCTGGCTAACTAGAGAACCCA
CTGCTTACTGGCTTATCGAAATTAATACGACTCACTATAGGGAGACCCAAGCTTGGTACCGAGCTCGGAT
CGATCCATCGATAGTGTGGTGGAATTCTGATCGCCGCCGCCATGGACTACAAGGACGACGATGACAAGTA
CCCTTATGACGTGCCCGATTACGCTTTGAACCAGATATCAACAAGTTTATGCCCAGTAAGTTCAGCTGCC
GGCAGCTCCGGGAGGCGGGCCAGTGTTTCGAGAGTTTCCTGGTCGTTCGGGGACTGGACATGGAGACAGA
TCGCGAGCGGCTGCGGACCATTTATAACCGCGACTTCAAGATCAGCTTTGGGACCCCCGCCCCTGGCTTC
TCCTCCATGCTGTATGGAATGAAGATTGCAAATCTGGCCTACGTCACCAAGACTCGGGTCAGGTTCTTCA
GACTCGACCGCTGGGCCGACGTGCGGTTCCCAGAAAAGAGGAGAATGAAGCTGGGGTCAGATATCAGCAA
ACACCACAAGTCACTGCTAGCCAAGATCTTTTATGACAGGGCTGAGTATCTTCATGGGAAACATGGTGTG
GATGTGGAAGTCCAGGGGCCCCATGAAGCCCGAGATGGGCAGCTCCTTATCCGCCTGGATTTGAACCGCA
AAGAGGTGCTGACCCTGAGGCTTCGGAATGGCGGAACCCAGTCTGTTACCCTCACTCACCTCTTCCCACT
CTGCCGGACACCCCAGTTTGCTTTCTACAATGAAGACCAGGAGTTGCCCTGTCCACTGGGCCCCGGTGAA
TGCTATGAACTCCATGTCCATTGTAAGACCAGCTTTGTGGGCTACTTCCCAGCCACAGTGCTCTGGGAGC
TGCTGGGACCTGGGGAGTCGGGTTCAGAAGGAGCCGGCACATTCTACATTGCCCGCTTCTTGGCTGCCGT
CGCCCACAGCCCCCTGGCTGCACAGCTGAAGCCCATGACTCCCTTCAAGCGGACCCGGATCACCGGAAAC
CCTGTGGTGACCAATCGGATAGAGGAAGGAGAGAGACCTGACCGCGCTAAGGGCTATGACCTGGAGTTAA
GTATGGCGCTGGGGACATACTACCCACCTCCCCGCCTCAGGCAGCTGCTCCCCATGCTTCTTCAGGGAAC
AAGTATCTTCACTGCCCCTAAGGAGATCGCAGAGATCAAGGCCCAGCTGGAGACAGCCCTGAAGTGGAGG
AACTATGAGGTGAAGCTGCGGCTGCTGCTGCACCTGGAGGAACTGCAGATGGAGCATGATATCCGGCACT
ATGACCTGGAGTCGGTGCCCATGACCTGGGACCCTGTGGACCAGAACCCCAGGCTGCTCACGCTGGAGGT
TCCTGGAGTGACTGAGAGCCGCCCCTCAGTGCTACGGGGCGACCACCTGTTTGCCCTTTTGTCCTCGGAG
ACACACCAGGAGGACCCCATCACATATAAGGGCTTTGTGCACAAGGTGGAATTGGACCGTGTCAAGCTGA
GCTTTTCCATGAGCCTCCTGAGCCGCTTTGTGGATGGGCTGACCTTCAAGGTGAACTTTACCTTCAACCG
CCAGCCGCTGCGAGTCCAGCACCGTGCCCTGGAGCTGACAGGGCGCTGGCTGCTGTGGCCCATGCTCTTT
CCTGTGGCACCTCGGGACGTCCCGCTGCTGCCCTCAGATGTGAAACTCAAGCTGTACGACCGGAGTCTGG
AGTCAAACCCAGAGCAGCTGCAGGCCATGAGGCACATTGTTACGGGCACCACCCGTCCAGCCCCCTACAT
CATCTTTGGGCCTCCAGGCACCGGCAAGACTGTCACGTTAGTGGAGGCAATTAAGCAGGTGGTGAAGCAC
TTGCCCAAAGCCCACATCTTGGCCTGCGCTCCATCCAACTCAGGGGCTGACCTACTCTGTCAAAGGCTCC
GGGTCCACCTTCCTAGCTCCATCTACCGCCTCCTGGCCCCCAGCAGGGACATCCGCATGGTACCTGAGGA
CATCAAGCCCTGCTGCAACTGGGACGCAAAGAAGGGGGAGTATGTATTTCCCGCCAAGAAGAAGCTGCAG
GAATACCGGGTCTTAATTACCACCCTCATCACTGCCGGCAGGTTGGTCTCGGCCCAGTTTCCCATTGATC
ACTTCACACACATCTTCATCGATGAGGCTGGCCACTGCATGGAGCCTGAGAGTCTGGTAGCTATAGCAGG
GCTGATGGAAGTAAAGGAAACAGGTGATCCAGGAGGGCAGCTGGTGCTGGCAGGAGACCCTCGGCAGCTG
GGGCCTGTGCTGCGTTCCCCACTGACCCAGAAGCATGGACTGGGATACTCACTGCTGGAGCGGCTGCTCA
CCTACAACTCCCTGTACAAGAAGGGCCCTGATGGCTATGACCCCCAGTTCATAACCAAGCTGCTCCGCAA
CTACAGGTCTCATCCCACCATCCTGGACATTCCTAACCAGCTCTATTATGAAGGGGAGCTGCAGGCCTGT
GCTGATGTCGTGGATCGAGAACGCTTCTGCCGCTGGGCGGGCCTACCTCGACAGGGCTTTCCCATCATCT
TTCACGGCGTAATGGGCAAAGATGAGCGTGAAGGCAACAGCCCATCCTTCTTCAACCCTGAAGAGGCTGC
CACAGTGACTTCCTACCTGAAGCTGCTCCTGGCCCCCTCCTCCAAGAAGGGCAAAGCTCGCCTGAGCCCT
CGAAGTGTGGGCGTCATCTCCCCGTACCGGAAACAGGTGGAGAAAATCCGTTACTGCATCACCAAACTTG
ACAGGGAGCTTCGAGGACTGGATGACATCAAGGACTTGAAGGTGGGTTCAGTAGAAGAATTCCAAGGCCA
AGAACGAAGCGTCATCCTCATCTCCACCGTGCGAAGCAGCCAGAGCTTTGTGCAGCTGGATCTGGACTTT
AATCTGGGTTTCCTTAAGAACCCCAAGAGGTTCAATGTAGCTGTGACCCGGGCCAAGGCCCTGCTCATCA
TCGTGGGGAACCCCCTTCTCCTGGGCCATGACCCTGACTGGAAAGTATTCCTGGAGTTCTGTAAAGAAAA
CGGAGGGTATACCGGGTGTCCCTTCCCTGCCAAACTGGACCTGCAACAGGGACAGAATTTACTGCAAGGT
CTGAGCAAGCTCAGCCCCTCTACCTCAGGGCCCCACAGCCATGACTACCTCCCCCAGGAGCGGGAGGGTG
AAGGGGGCCTGTCTCTGCAAGTGGAGCCAGAGTGGAGGAATGAGCTCTGACTTGTACAAAGTGGTTGATA
TCCAGCACAGTGGCGGCCGCTCAAGTCTAGAGGGCCCGCGGTTCGAAGGTAAGCCTATCCCTAACCCTCT
CCTCGGTCTCGATTCTACGCGTACCGGATCCGCGGCCGCATAGATAACTGATCCAGTGTGCTGGAATTAA
TTCGCTGTCTGCGAGGGCCAGCTGTTGGGGTGAGTACTCCCTCTCAAAAGCGGGCATGACTTCTGCGCTA
AGATTGTCAGTTTCCAAAAACGAGGAGGATTTGATATTCACCTGGCCCGCGGTGATGCCTTTGAGGGTGG
CCGCGTCCATCTGGTCAGAAAAGACAATCTTTTTGTTGTCAAGCTTGAGGTGTGGCAGGCTTGAGATCTG
GCCATACACTTGAGTGACAATGACATCCACTTTGCCTTTCTCTCCACAGGTGTCCACTCCCAGGTCCAAC
TGCAGGTCGAGCATGCATCTAGGGCGGCCAATTCCGCCCCTCTCCCTCCCCCCCCCCTAACGTTACTGGC
CGAAGCCGCTTGGAATAAGGCCGGTGTGCGTTTGTCTATATGTGATTTTCCACCATATTGCCGTCTTTTG
GCAATGTGAGGGCCCGGAAACCTGGCCCTGTCTTCTTGACGAGCATTCCTAGGGGTCTTTCCCCTCTCGC
CAAAGGAATGCAAGGTCTGTTGAATGTCGTGAAGGAAGCAGTTCCTCTGGAAGCTTCTTGAAGACAAACA
ACGTCTGTAGCGACCCTTTGCAGGCAGCGGAACCCCCCACCTGGCGACAGGTGCCTCTGCGGCCAAAAGC
CACGTGTATAAGATACACCTGCAAAGGCGGCACAACCCCAGTGCCACGTTGTGAGTTGGATAGTTGTGGA
AAGAGTCAAATGGCTCTCCTCAAGCGTATTCAACAAGGGGCTGAAGGATGCCCAGAAGGTACCCCATTGT
ATGGGATCTGATCTGGGGCCTCGGTGCACATGCTTTACATGTGTTTAGTCGAGGTTAAAAAAACGTCTAG
GCCCCCCGAACCACGGGGACGTGGTTTTCCTTTGAAAAACACGATGATAAGCTTGCCACAACCCACAAGG
AGACGACCTTCCATGACCGAGTACAAGCCCACGGTGCGCCTCGCCACCCGCGACGACGTCCCCCGGGCCG
TACGCACCCTCGCCGCCGCGTTCGCCGACTACCCCGCCACGCGCCACACCGTCGACCCGGACCGCCACAT
CGAGCGGGTCACCGAGCTGCAAGAACTCTTCCTCACGCGCGTCGGGCTCGACATCGGCAAGGTGTGGGTC
GCGGACGACGGCGCCGCGGTGGCGGTCTGGACCACGCCGGAGAGCGTCGAAGCGGGGGCGGTGTTCGCCG
AGATCGGCCCGCGCATGGCCGAGTTGAGCGGTTCCCGGCTGGCCGCGCAGCAACAGATGGAAGGCCTCCT
GGCGCCGCACCGGCCCAAGGAGCCCGCGTGGTTCCTGGCCACCGTCGGCGTCTCGCCCGACCACCAGGGC
AAGGGTCTGGGCAGCGCCGTCGTGCTCCCCGGAGTGGAGGCGGCCGAGCGCGCCGGGGTGCCCGCCTTCC
TGGAGACCTCCGCGCCCCGCAACCTCCCCTTCTACGAGCGGCTCGGCTTCACCGTCACCGCCGACGTCGA
GTGCCCGAAGGACCGCGCGACCTGGTGCATGACCCGCAAGCCCGGTGCCTGACGCCCGCCCCACGACCCG
CAGCGCCCGACCGAAAGGAGCGCACGACCCCATGGCTCCGACCGAAGCCGACCCGGGCGGCCCCGCCGAC
CCCGCACCCGCCCCCGAGGCCCACCGACTCTAGATAACTGATCATAATCAGCCATACCACATTTGTAGAG
GTTTTACTTGCTTTAAAAAACCTCCCACACCTCCCCCTGAACCTGAAACATAAAATGAATGCAATTGTTG
TTGTTAACTTGTTTATTGCAGCTTATAATGGTTACAAATAAAGCAATAGCATCACAAATTTCACAAATAA
AGCATTTTTTTCACTGCATTCTAGTTGTGGTTTGTCCAAACTCATCAATGTATCTTAACGCGTCGAGTGC
ATTCTAGTTGTGGTTTGTCCAAACTCATCAATGTATCTTATCATGTCTGTATACCGTCGACCTCTAGCTA
GAGCTTGGCGTAATCATGGTCATAGCTGTTTCCTGTGTGAAATTGTTATCCGCTCACAATTCCACACAAC
ATACGAGCCGGAAGCATAAAGTGTAAAGCCTGGGGTGCCTAATGAGTGAGCTAACTCACATTAATTGCGT
TGCGCTCACTGCCCGCTTTCCAGTCGGGAAACCTGTCGTGCCAGCTGCATTAATGAATCGGCCAACGCGC
GGGGAGAGGCGGTTTGCGTATTGGGCGCTCTTCCGCTTCCTCGCTCACTGACTCGCTGCGCTCGGTCGTT
CGGCTGCGGCGAGCGGTATCAGCTCACTCAAAGGCGGTAATACGGTTATCCACAGAATCAGGGGATAACG
CAGGAAAGAACATGTGAGCAAAAGGCCAGCAAAAGGCCAGGAACCGTAAAAAGGCCGCGTTGCTGGCGTT
TTTCCATAGGCTCCGCCCCCCTGACGAGCATCACAAAAATCGACGCTCAAGTCAGAGGTGGCGAAACCCG
ACAGGACTATAAAGATACCAGGCGTTTCCCCCTGGAAGCTCCCTCGTGCGCTCTCCTGTTCCGACCCTGC
CGCTTACCGGATACCTGTCCGCCTTTCTCCCTTCGGGAAGCGTGGCGCTTTCTCAATGCTCACGCTGTAG
GTATCTCAGTTCGGTGTAGGTCGTTCGCTCCAAGCTGGGCTGTGTGCACGAACCCCCCGTTCAGCCCGAC
CGCTGCGCCTTATCCGGTAACTATCGTCTTGAGTCCAACCCGGTAAGACACGACTTATCGCCACTGGCAG
CAGCCACTGGTAACAGGATTAGCAGAGCGAGGTATGTAGGCGGTGCTACAGAGTTCTTGAAGTGGTGGCC
TAACTACGGCTACACTAGAAGGACAGTATTTGGTATCTGCGCTCTGCTGAAGCCAGTTACCTTCGGAAAA
AGAGTTGGTAGCTCTTGATCCGGCAAACAAACCACCGCTGGTAGCGGTGGTTTTTTTGTTTGCAAGCAGC
AGATTACGCGCAGAAAAAAAGGATCTCAAGAAGATCCTTTGATCTTTTCTACGGGGTCTGACGCTCAGTG
GAACGAAAACTCACGTTAAGGGATTTTGGTCATGAGATTATCAAAAAGGATCTTCACCTAGATCCTTTTA
AATTAAAAATGAAGTTTTAAATCAATCTAAAGTATATATGAGTAAACTTGGTCTGACAGTTACCAATGCT
TAATCAGTGAGGCACCTATCTCAGCGATCTGTCTATTTCGTTCATCCATAGTTGCCTGACTCCCCGTCGT
GTAGATAACTACGATACGGGAGGGCTTACCATCTGGCCCCAGTGCTGCAATGATACCGCGAGACCCACGC
TCACCGGCTCCAGATTTATCAGCAATAAACCAGCCAGCCGGAAGGGCCGAGCGCAGAAGTGGTCCTGCAA
CTTTATCCGCCTCCATCCAGTCTATTAATTGTTGCCGGGAAGCTAGAGTAAGTAGTTCGCCAGTTAATAG
TTTGCGCAACGTTGTTGCCATTGCTACAGGCATCGTGGTGTCACGCTCGTCGTTTGGTATGGCTTCATTC
AGCTCCGGTTCCCAACGATCAAGGCGAGTTACATGATCCCCCATGTTGTGCAAAAAAGCGGTTAGCTCCT
TCGGTCCTCCGATCGTTGTCAGAAGTAAGTTGGCCGCAGTGTTATCACTCATGGTTATGGCAGCACTGCA
TAATTCTCTTACTGTCATGCCATCCGTAAGATGCTTTTCTGTGACTGGTGAGTACTCAACCAAGTCATTC
TGAGAATAGTGTATGCGGCGACCGAGTTGCTCTTGCCCGGCGTCAATACGGGATAATACCGCGCCACATA
GCAGAACTTTAAAAGTGCTCATCATTGGAAAACGTTCTTCGGGGCGAAAACTCTCAAGGATCTTACCGCT
GTTGAGATCCAGTTCGATGTAACCCACTCGTGCACCCAACTGATCTTCAGCATCTTTTACTTTCACCAGC
GTTTCTGGGTGAGCAAAAACAGGAAGGCAAAATGCCGCAAAAAAGGGAATAAGGGCGACACGGAAATGTT
GAATACTCATACTCTTCCTTTTTCAATATTATTGAAGCATTTATCAGGGTTATTGTCTCATGAGCGGATA
CATATTTGAATGTATTTAGAAAAATAAACAAATAGGGGTTCCGCGCACATTTCCCCGAAAAGTGCCACCT
GACGTC
