>Addgene plasmid #10976 | pFLAG/HA-MOV10 | addgene partial sequence | sequence record 17957 | 10976 with T7
CGATAGTGTGGTGGAATTCTGATCGCCGCCGCCATGGACTACAAGGACGACGATGACAAGTACCCTTATG
ACGTGCCCGATTACGCTTTGAACCAGATATCAACAAGTTTGTACAAAAAAGCAGGCTCCACCATGGGAAC
CAATTCAGTCGACATGCCCAGTAAGTTCAGCTGCCGGCAGCTCCGGGAGGCGGGCCAGTGTTTCGAGAGT
TTCCTGGTCGTTCGGGGACTGGACATGGAGACAGATCGCGAGCGGCTGCGGACCATTTATAACCGCGACT
TCAAGATCAGCTTTGGGACCCCCGCCCCTGGCTTCTCCTCCATGCTGTATGGAATGAAGATTGCAAATCT
GGCCTACGTCACCAAGACTCGGGTCAGGTTCTTCAGACTCGACCGCTGGGCCGACGTGCGGTTCCCAGAA
AAGAGGAGAATGAAGCTGGGGTCAGATATCAGCAAACACCACAAGTCACTGCTAGCCAAGATCTTTTATG
ACAGGGCTGAGTATCTTCATGGGAAACATGGTGTGGATGTGGAAGTCCAGNGGCCCCATGAAGCCCGAGA
TGGGCAGCTCCTTATCCGCCTGGATTTGAACCGCAAAGAGGTGCTGACCCTGAGGCTTCGGAATGGCGGA
ACCCAGTCTGTTACCCTCACTCA
